>Addgene plasmid #17418 | p404GALL | depositor full sequence | sequence record 8593 | Author sequence
GACGAAAGGGCCTCGTGATACGCCTATTTTTATAGGTTAATGTCATGATAATAATGGTTTCTTAGACGTC
AGGTGGCACTTTTCGGGGAAATGTGCGCGGAACCCCTATTTGTTTATTTTTCTAAATACATTCAAATATG
TATCCGCTCATGAGACAATAACCCTGATAAATGCTTCAATAATATTGAAAAAGGAAGAGTATGAGTATTC
AACATTTCCGTGTCGCCCTTATTCCCTTTTTTGCGGCATTTTGCCTTCCTGTTTTTGCTCACCCAGAAAC
GCTGGTGAAAGTAAAAGATGCTGAAGATCAGTTGGGTGCACGAGTGGGTTACATCGAACTGGATCTCAAC
AGCGGTAAGATCCTTGAGAGTTTTCGCCCCGAAGAACGTTTTCCAATGATGAGCACTTTTAAAGTTCTGC
TATGTGGCGCGGTATTATCCCGTATTGACGCCGGGCAAGAGCAACTCGGTCGCCGCATACACTATTCTCA
GAATGACTTGGTTGAGTACTCACCAGTCACAGAAAAGCATCTTACGGATGGCATGACAGTAAGAGAATTA
TGCAGTGCTGCCATAACCATGAGTGATAACACTGCGGCCAACTTACTTCTGACAACGATCGGAGGACCGA
AGGAGCTAACCGCTTTTTTGCACAACATGGGGGATCATGTAACTCGCCTTGATCGTTGGGAACCGGAGCT
GAATGAAGCCATACCAAACGACGAGCGTGACACCACGATGCCTGTAGCAATGGCAACAACGTTGCGCAAA
CTATTAACTGGCGAACTACTTACTCTAGCTTCCCGGCAACAATTAATAGACTGGATGGAGGCGGATAAAG
TTGCAGGACCACTTCTGCGCTCGGCCCTTCCGGCTGGCTGGTTTATTGCTGATAAATCTGGAGCCGGTGA
GCGTGGGTCTCGCGGTATCATTGCAGCACTGGGGCCAGATGGTAAGCCCTCCCGTATCGTAGTTATCTAC
ACGACGGGGAGTCAGGCAACTATGGATGAACGAAATAGACAGATCGCTGAGATAGGTGCCTCACTGATTA
AGCATTGGTAACTGTCAGACCAAGTTTACTCATATATACTTTAGATTGATTTAAAACTTCATTTTTAATT
TAAAAGGATCTAGGTGAAGATCCTTTTTGATAATCTCATGACCAAAATCCCTTAACGTGAGTTTTCGTTC
CACTGAGCGTCAGACCCCGTAGAAAAGATCAAAGGATCTTCTTGAGATCCTTTTTTTCTGCGCGTAATCT
GCTGCTTGCAAACAAAAAAACCACCGCTACCAGCGGTGGTTTGTTTGCCGGATCAAGAGCTACCAACTCT
TTTTCCGAAGGTAACTGGCTTCAGCAGAGCGCAGATACCAAATACTGTCCTTCTAGTGTAGCCGTAGTTA
GGCCACCACTTCAAGAACTCTGTAGCACCGCCTACATACCTCGCTCTGCTAATCCTGTTACCAGTGGCTG
CTGCCAGTGGCGATAAGTCGTGTCTTACCGGGTTGGACTCAAGACGATAGTTACCGGATAAGGCGCAGCG
GTCGGGCTGAACGGGGGGTTCGTGCACACAGCCCAGCTTGGAGCGAACGACCTACACCGAACTGAGATAC
CTACAGCGTGAGCTATGAGAAAGCGCCACGCTTCCCGAAGGGAGAAAGGCGGACAGGTATCCGGTAAGCG
GCAGGGTCGGAACAGGAGAGCGCACGAGGGAGCTTCCAGGGGGAAACGCCTGGTATCTTTATAGTCCTGT
CGGGTTTCGCCACCTCTGACTTGAGCGTCGATTTTTGTGATGCTCGTCAGGGGGGCGGAGCCTATGGAAA
AACGCCAGCAACGCGGCCTTTTTACGGTTCCTGGCCTTTTGCTGGCCTTTTGCTCACATGTTCTTTCCTG
CGTTATCCCCTGATTCTGTGGATAACCGTATTACCGCCTTTGAGTGAGCTGATACCGCTCGCCGCAGCCG
AACGACCGAGCGCAGCGAGTCAGTGAGCGAGGAAGCGGAAGAGCGCCCAATACGCAAACCGCCTCTCCCC
GCGCGTTGGCCGATTCATTAATGCAGCTGGCACGACAGGTTTCCCGACTGGAAAGCGGGCAGTGAGCGCA
ACGCAATTAATGTGAGTTACCTCACTCATTAGGCACCCCAGGCTTTACACTTTATGCTTCCGGCTCCTAT
GTTGTGTGGAATTGTGAGCGGATAACAATTTCACACAGGAAACAGCTATGACCATGATTACGCCAAGCGC
GCAATTAACCCTCACTAAAGGGAACAAAAGCTGGAGCTCGTGACAGCCCTCCGAAGGAAGACTCTCCTCC
GTGCGTCCTCGTCTTCACCGGTCGCGTTCCTGAAACGCAGATGTGCCTCGCGCCGCACTGCTCCGAACAA
TAAAGATTCTACAATACTAGCTTTTATGGTTATGAAGAGGAAAAATTGGCAGTAACCTGGCCCCACAAAC
CTTCAAATGAACGAATCAAATTAACAACCATAGGATGATAATGCGATTAGTTTTTTAGCCTTATTTCTGG
GGTAATTAATCAGCGAAGCGATGATTTTTGATCTATTAACGGATATATAAATGCAAAAACTGCATAACCA
CTTTAACTAATACTTTCAACATTTTCGGTTTGTATTACTTCTTATTCAAATGTAATAAAAGTATCAACAA
AAAATTGTTAATATACCTCTATACTTTAACGTCAAGGAGAAAAAACCCCGGATTCTAGAACTAGTGGATC
CCCCGGGCTGCAGGAATTCGATATCAAGCTTATCGATACCGTCGACCTCGAGTCATGTAATTAGTTATGT
CACGCTTACATTCACGCCCTCCCCCCACATCCGCTCTAACCGAAAAGGAAGGAGTTAGACAACCTGAAGT
CTAGGTCCCTATTTATTTTTTTATAGTTATGTTAGTATTAAGAACGTTATTTATATTTCAAATTTTTCTT
TTTTTTCTGTACAGACGCGTGTACGCATGTAACATTATACTGAAAACCTTGCTTGAGAAGGTTTTGGGAC
GCTCGAAGGCTTTAATTTGCGGCCGGTACCCAATTCGCCCTATAGTGAGTCGTATTACGCGCGCTCACTG
GCCGTCGTTTTACAACGTCGTGACTGGGAAAACCCTGGCGTTACCCAACTTAATCGCCTTGCAGCACATC
CCCCTTTCGCCAGCTGGCGTAATAGCGAAGAGGCCCGCACCGATCGCCCTTCCCAACAGTTGCGCAGCCT
GAATGGCGAATGGCGCG
[124 nt withheld, positions 3238-3361]
C
[91 nt withheld, positions 3363-3453]
A
[49 nt withheld, positions 3455-3503]
CCTTTGACGTTGGAGTCCACGTTCTTT
[37 nt withheld, positions 3531-3567]
ACCCTATCTCGGTCTATTCTTTTGATTTATAAGGGATTTTGCCGATTTCGGCCTATTGGTTAAAAAATGA
GCTGATTTAACAAAAATTTAACGCGAATTTTAACAAAATATTAACGTTTACAATTTCCTGATGCGGTATT
TTCTCCTTACGCATCTGTGCGGTATTTCACACCGCATAGGCAAGTGCACAAACAATACTTAAATAAATAC
TACTCAGTAATAACCTATTTCTTAGCATTTTTGACGAAATTTGCTATTTTGTTAGAGTCTTTTACACCAT
TTGTCTCCACACCTCCGCTTACATCAACACCAATAACGCCATTTAATCTAAGCGCATCACCAACATTTTC
TGGCGTCAGTCCACCAGCTAACATAAAATGTAAGCTTTCGGGGCTCTCTTGCCTTCCAACCCAGTCAGAA
ATCGAGTTCCAATCCAAAAGTTCACCTGTCCCACCTGCTTCTGAATCAAACAAGGGAATAAACGAATGAG
GTTTCTGTGAAGCTGCACTGAGTAGTATGTTGCAGTCTTTTGGAAATACGAGTCTTTTAATAACTGGCAA
ACCGAGGAACTCTTGGTATTCTTGCCACGACTCATCTCCATGCAGTTGGACGATATCAATGCCGTAATCA
TTGACCAGAGCCAAAACATCCTCCTTAGGTTGATTACGAAACACGCCAACCAAGTATTTCGGAGTGCCTG
AACTATTTTTATATGCTTTTACAAGACTTGAAATTTTCCTTGCAATAACCGGGTCAATTGTTCTCTTTCT
ATTGGGCACACATATAATACCCAGCAAGTCAGCATCGGAATCTAGAGCACATTCTGCGGCCTCTGTGCTC
TGCAAGCCGCAAACTTTCACCAATGGACCAGAACTACCTGTGAAATTAATAACAGACATACTCCAAGCTG
CCTTTGTGTGCTTAATCACGTATACTCACGTGCTCAATAGTCACCAATGCCCTCCCTCTTGGCCCTCTCC
TTTTCTTTTTTCGACCGAATTAATTCTTAATCGGCAAAAAAAGAAAAGCTCCGGATCAAGATTGTACGTA
AGGTGACAAGCTATTTTTCAATAAAGAATATCTTCCACTACTGCCATCTGGCGTCATAACTGCAAAGTAC
ACATATATTACGATGCTGTCTATTAAATGCTTCCTATATTATATATATAGTAATGTCGTTTATGGTGCAC
TCTCAGTACAATCTGCTCTGATGCCGCATAGTTAAGCCAGCCCCGACACCCGCCAACACCCGCTGACGCG
CCCTGACGGGCTTGTCTGCTCCCGGCATCCGCTTACAGACAAGCTGTGACCGTCTCCGGGAGCTGCATGT
GTCAGAGGTTTTCACCGTCATCACCGAAACGCGCGA
Features (pLannotate 1.2.2; 19 found; start..end, strand, type, name):
     96..200     +  promoter       AmpR promoter: bla
    201..1061    +  CDS            AmpR: β-lactamase; bla; confers resistance to ampicillin, carbenicillin, and related antibiotics
   1232..1820    +  rep_origin     ori: high-copy-number ColE1/pMB1/pBR322/pUC origin of replication
   2003..2095    +  CDS            lacI (fragment): lac repressor; lacI; The lac repressor binds to the lac operator to inhibit transcription in E. coli. This inhibition can be relieved by adding lactose or isopropyl-β-D-thiogalactopyranoside (IPTG).
   2108..2129    +  protein_bind   CAP binding site: CAP binding activates transcription in the presence of cAMP. E. coli catabolite activator protein
   2144..2174    +  promoter       lac promoter: promoter for the E. coli lac operon
   2182..2198    +  protein_bind   lac operator: The lac repressor binds to the lac operator to inhibit transcription in E. coli. This inhibition can be relieved by adding lactose or isopropyl-β-D-thiogalactopyranoside (IPTG). lac repressor encoded by lacI
   2243..2261    +  promoter       T3 promoter: promoter for bacteriophage T3 RNA polymerase
   2280..2699    +  promoter       GAL1 promoter: S. cerevisiae GAL1; inducible promoter, regulated by Gal4
   2714..2782    +  misc_feature   MCS (fragment): pBluescript multiple cloning site
   2783..3030    +  terminator     CYC1 terminator: S. cerevisiae CYC1; transcription terminator for CYC1
   3049..3067    -  promoter       T7 promoter: promoter for bacteriophage T7 RNA polymerase
   3075..3230    +  CDS            lacZα (fragment): LacZα fragment of β-galactosidase; lacZ fragment
   3238..3693    +  rep_origin     f1 ori (sequence partly withheld): f1 bacteriophage origin of replication; arrow indicates direction of (+) strand synthesis
   3694..3745    -  misc_feature   bom (fragment): basis of mobility region from pBR322
   3792..4466    -  CDS            TRP1: phosphoribosylanthranilate isomerase, required for tryptophan biosynthesis; S. cerevisiae TRP1; yeast auxotrophic marker
   4467..4747    -  promoter       TRP1 promoter: S. cerevisiae TRP1
   4748..4797    -  misc_feature   bom (fragment): basis of mobility region from pBR322
   4899..1       -  CDS            rop (fragment) (across the origin): Rop protein, which maintains plasmids at low copy number; rop
