[The description below was written by a language model from this plasmid's Addgene catalogue record and pLannotate feature annotations shown in this document.]
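Description:
p404GALL is a yeast–E. coli shuttle expression vector of about 4.9 kb, built on the p404ADH1 backbone by transferring the GALL promoter–polylinker–CYC1 terminator cassette from the Mumberg-series plasmid p425GALL as a BglI fragment. In bacteria it is maintained at high copy through a ColE1/pUC-type origin and selected with ampicillin via the β-lactamase gene. An f1 origin is also present, a pBluescript-type remnant that allows single-stranded DNA production. For yeast, the plasmid carries the S. cerevisiae TRP1 gene with its own promoter as an auxotrophic marker. The feature table shows no yeast replication origin (no 2μ or CEN/ARS element), which fits an integrating-type vector, though the record does not state this explicitly.

The expression cassette consists of GALL, a truncated version of the GAL1 promoter located between the SacI and XbaI sites (annotated as a roughly 420 bp GAL1 promoter regulated by Gal4). It is followed by a pBluescript-derived multiple cloning site and the CYC1 transcription terminator. No coding sequence is inserted, so this is an empty vector into which a gene of interest is cloned for galactose-inducible expression. The truncated GAL1 promoter variants were designed to give weaker induced expression than the full-length promoter. The cassette is flanked by T3 and T7 phage promoters and by lac promoter/operator and lacZα fragments left over from the cloning backbone, and it can be sequenced from the M13 reverse primer site. Small lacI, bom and rop fragments are backbone remnants with no intended function. The vector is typically used for regulated, TRP1-selected expression of cloned genes in budding yeast.
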