Addgene plasmid #17418: p404GALL
Depositing lab: Nicolas Buchler & Fred Cross. Depositing organization: Rockefeller University.
Backbone
  Vector backbone: p404ADH1
  Backbone size w/o insert (bp): 2574
  Vector type: Bacterial Expression, Yeast Expression
  Selectable markers: TRP1
Growth in bacteria
  Bacterial resistance: Ampicillin, 100 μg/mL
  Growth temperature: 37°C
  Growth strain: DH5alpha
  Copy number: High Copy
Gene/Insert
  Gene/Insert name: GALL promoter + polylinker + CYC1 terminator (alt names: truncated GAL1 (long) promoter; Galactokinase)
  Species: S. cerevisiae (budding yeast)
  Insert size (bp): 2353
  Mutation: GALL promoter is between SacI and XbaI restriction sites.
  Entrez Gene: GAL1 (a.k.a. YBR020W)
  Cloning method: Restriction Enzyme; 5′ cloning site BglI (not destroyed); 3′ cloning site BglI (not destroyed)
  Sequencing primers: 5′ M13 Reverse
Resource information
  A portion of this plasmid was derived from a plasmid made by: Plasmid was created by Paula Calle. Insert was cut from Mumberg plasmid p425GALL, which was obtained from ATCC.
Terms and licenses: Academic/Nonprofit Terms; Industry Terms: Not Available to Industry
Depositor comments: Mumberg D, Muller R, Funk M. Nucleic Acids Res. 25:5767-8 (1994).
How to cite: p404GALL was a gift from Nicolas Buchler & Fred Cross (Addgene plasmid # 17418 ; http://n2t.net/addgene:17418 ; RRID:Addgene_17418)
