>Addgene plasmid #17418 | p404GALL | addgene partial sequence | sequence record 21996 | 17418 with M13 rev
TGCGTTCCTCGTTCTTTCACCGGTCGCGTTTCCTGAAACGCAGAAGTTGCCTCGCGCCGCACTGCTCCGA
ACAATAAAGATTCTACAATACTAGCTTTTATGGTTATGAAGAGGAAAAATTCGGCAGTAACCTGGCCCCA
CAAACCTTCAAATGAACGAATCAAATTAACAACCATAGGATGATAATGCGATTAGTTTTTTAGCCTTATT
TCTGGGGTAATTAATCAGCGAAGCGATGATTTTTGATCTATTAACGGATATATAAATGCAAAAACTGCAT
AACCACTTTAACTAATACTTTCAACATTTTCGGTTTGTATTACTTCTTATTCAAATGTAATAAAAGTATC
AACAAAAAATTGTTAATATACCTCTATACTTTAACGTCAAGGAGAAAAAACCCCGGATTCTAGAACTAGT
GGATCCCCCGGGCTGCAGGAATTCGATATCAAGCTTATCGATACCGTCGACCTCGAGTCATGTAATTAGT
TATGTCACGCTTACATTCACGCCCTCCCCCCACATCCGCTCTAACCGAAAAGGAAGGAGTTAGACAACCT
GAAGTCTAGGTCCCTATTTATTTTTTTATAGTTATGTTAGTATTAAGAACGTTATTTATATTTCAAATTT
TTCTTTTTTTTCTGTACAGACGCGTGTACGCATGTAACATTATACTGAAAACCTTGCTTGAG
